Addgene plasmid #201883: pET3-ARF1-His6
Purpose: Used for bacterial expression of human protein ARF1
Depositing lab: Richard Kahn. Depositing organization: Emory University.
Backbone
  Vector backbone: pET3C
  Backbone size w/o insert (bp): 4600
  Vector type: Bacterial Expression
Growth in bacteria
  Bacterial resistance: Ampicillin, 100 μg/mL
  Growth temperature: 37°C
  Growth strain: DH5alpha
  Copy number: High Copy
Gene/Insert
  Gene/Insert name: ARF2
  Species: M. musculus (mouse)
  GenBank ID: XM_003274175.4
  Tag / fusion protein: 6xHis (GSGSGSHHHHHH) (C terminal on insert)
  Cloning method: Restriction Enzyme; 5′ cloning site NdeI (unknown if destroyed); 3′ cloning site BamHI (unknown if destroyed)
Terms and licenses: Academic/Nonprofit Terms; Industry Terms: Not Available to Industry
How to cite: pET3-ARF1-His6 was a gift from Richard Kahn (Addgene plasmid # 201883 ; http://n2t.net/addgene:201883 ; RRID:Addgene_201883)
