[The description below was written by a language model from this plasmid's Addgene catalogue record and pLannotate feature annotations shown in this document.]
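Description:
pET3-ARF1-His6 is a bacterial expression plasmid built on the pET3C backbone, intended for producing a small ARF-family GTPase with a C-terminal hexahistidine tag in E. coli. It carries the pBR322-type ColE1 origin together with the bom mobility region and the rop gene. The catalogue lists it as high copy, although rop normally restrains copy number. Selection is by ampicillin through the bla (AmpR) gene and its promoter. Fragments of the tetracycline resistance gene and its promoter remain as non-functional pBR322 remnants flanking the expression cassette.

The cassette follows the usual pET layout: a T7 promoter and the phage T7 gene 10 ribosome binding site drive an open reading frame of about 550 bp cloned between NdeI and BamHI. This is followed by a short glycine-serine linker, the 6xHis tag and the T7 terminator. A small gene 10-derived fragment annotated after the tag is probably backbone sequence downstream of the cloning site. Expression therefore requires a host that supplies T7 RNA polymerase, whereas the listed DH5alpha strain serves for propagation only. The His tag allows purification by immobilised metal affinity chromatography.

The identity of the insert is recorded inconsistently. The plasmid name and stated purpose indicate human ARF1, the gene field says mouse ARF2, and automated annotation of the sequenced plasmid matches the coding region to human ARL2, a related ARF-like GTPase involved in microtubule and centrosome regulation. The record does not resolve this conflict, so the insert should be checked against the sequence before use.
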