Features (pLannotate 1.2.2; 15 found; start..end, strand, type, name):
     73..91      +  promoter       T7 promoter: promoter for bacteriophage T7 RNA polymerase
    123..145     +  RBS            RBS: efficient ribosome binding site from bacteriophage T7 gene 10 (Olins and Rangwala, 1989)
    153..704     +  CDS            ARL2: ARL2_HUMAN - Experimental evidence at protein level: Swiss-Prot protein existence level 1. Small GTP-binding protein which cycles between an inactive GDP-bound and an active GTP-bound form, and the rate of cycling is regulated by guanine nucleotide exchange factors (GEF) and GTPase- activating proteins (GAP). GTP-binding protein that does not act as an allosteric activator of the cholera toxin catalytic subunit. Regulates formation of new microtubules and centrosome integrity. Prevents the TBCD-induced microtubule destruction. Participates in association with TBCD, in the disassembly of the ap
    723..740     +  CDS            7xHis (fragment): 6xHis affinity tag
    751..800     +  CDS            SET1 (fragment): solubility-enhancement tag derived from T7 phage gene 10B
    808..855     +  terminator     T7 terminator: transcription terminator for bacteriophage T7 RNA polymerase
    881..1173    -  CDS            TcR (fragment): tetracycline efflux protein; tet; confers resistance to tetracycline
   1221..1249    -  promoter       tet promoter: E. coli promoter for tetracycline efflux protein gene
   1362..1466    +  promoter       AmpR promoter: bla
   1467..2327    +  CDS            AmpR: β-lactamase; bla; confers resistance to ampicillin, carbenicillin, and related antibiotics
   2498..3086    +  rep_origin     ori: high-copy-number ColE1/pMB1/pBR322/pUC origin of replication
   3272..3414    -  misc_feature   bom: basis of mobility region from pBR322
   3516..3707    -  CDS            rop: Rop protein, which maintains plasmids at low copy number; rop
   3724..4104    +  CDS            YPB1_ECOLX: Protein predicted: Swiss-Prot protein existence level 4. From Escherichia coli.
   4346..51      -  CDS            TcR (fragment) (across the origin): tetracycline efflux protein; tet; confers resistance to tetracycline
>Addgene plasmid #201883 | pET3-ARF1-His6 | addgene full sequence | sequence record 402993 | Addgene NGS Result
GCACCTGTGGCGCCGGTGATGCCGGCCACGATGCGTCCGGCGTAGAGGATCGAGATCTCGATCCCGCGAA
ATTAATACGACTCACTATAGGGAGACCACAACGGTTTCCCTCTAGAAATAATTTTGTTTAACTTTAAGAA
GGAGATATACATATGGGGCTCCTGACCATTCTGAAGAAGATGAAGCAGAAAGAGCGGGAGCTGCGACTGC
TCATGCTTGGCCTGGACAATGCTGGAAAGACAACCATCCTGAAGAAGTTCAATGGGGAGGACATCGACAC
CATCTCCCCAACGCTGGGCTTCAACATCAAGACCCTGGAGCACCGAGGATTCAAGCTGAACATCTGGGAT
GTGGGTGGCCAGAAGTCCCTGCGGTCCTACTGGCGGAACTACTTTGAGAGCACCGATGGCCTCATCTGGG
TAGTGGACAGCGCAGACCGCCAGCGCATGCAGGACTGCCAGCGGGAGCTCCAGAGCCTGCTGGTGGAGGA
GCGCCTGGCCGGAGCAACCCTCCTCATCTTTGCTAATAAGCAGGACCTGCCTGGAGCACTGTCCTCTAAC
GCCATCCGCGAGGTCCTGGAGCTGGACTCCATCCGCAGCCACCACTGGTGCATCCAGGGCTGCAGCGCCG
TCACCGGGGAGAACCTGCTGCCGGGCATCGACTGGCTCCTGGATGACATTTCCAGCCGCATTTTCACAGC
TGACGGCAGCGGCAGCGGCAGCCATCACCATCACCATCACTAAGGATCCGGCTGCTAACAAAGCCCGAAA
GGAAGCTGAGTTGGCTGCTGCCACCGCTGAGCAATAACTAGCATAACCCCTTGGGGCCTCTAAACGGGTC
TTGAGGGGTTTTTTGCTGAAAGGAGGAACTATATCCGGATATCCACAGGACGGGTGTGGTCGCCATGATC
GCGTAGTCGATAGTGGCTCCAAGTAGCGAAGCGAGCAGGACTGGGCGGCGGCCAAAGCGGTCGGACAGTG
CTCCGAGAACGGGTGCGCATAGAAATTGCATCAACGCATATAGCGCTAGCAGCACGCCATAGTGACTGGC
GATGCTGTCGGAATGGACGATATCCCGCAAGAGGCCCGGCAGTACCGGCATAACCAAGCCTATGCCTACA
GCATCCAGGGTGACGGTGCCGAGGATGACGATGAGCGCATTGTTAGATTTCATACACGGTGCCTGACTGC
GTTAGCAATTTAACTGTGATAAACTACCGCATTAAAGCTTATCGATGATAAGCTGTCAAACATGAGAATT
CTTGAAGACGAAAGGGCCTCGTGATACGCCTATTTTTATAGGTTAATGTCATGATAATAATGGTTTCTTA
GACGTCAGGTGGCACTTTTCGGGGAAATGTGCGCGGAACCCCTATTTGTTTATTTTTCTAAATACATTCA
AATATGTATCCGCTCATGAGACAATAACCCTGATAAATGCTTCAATAATATTGAAAAAGGAAGAGTATGA
GTATTCAACATTTCCGTGTCGCCCTTATTCCCTTTTTTGCGGCATTTTGCCTTCCTGTTTTTGCTCACCC
AGAAACGCTGGTGAAAGTAAAAGATGCTGAAGATCAGTTGGGTGCACGAGTGGGTTACATCGAACTGGAT
CTCAACAGCGGTAAGATCCTTGAGAGTTTTCGCCCCGAAGAACGTTTTCCAATGATGAGCACTTTTAAAG
TTCTGCTATGTGGCGCGGTATTATCCCGTGTTGACGCCGGGCAAGAGCAACTCGGTCGCCGCATACACTA
TTCTCAGAATGACTTGGTTGAGTACTCACCAGTCACAGAAAAGCATCTTACGGATGGCATGACAGTAAGA
GAATTATGCAGTGCTGCCATAACCATGAGTGATAACACTGCGGCCAACTTACTTCTGACAACGATCGGAG
GACCGAAGGAGCTAACCGCTTTTTTGCACAACATGGGGGATCATGTAACTCGCCTTGATCGTTGGGAACC
GGAGCTGAATGAAGCCATACCAAACGACGAGCGTGACACCACGATGCCTGCAGCAATGGCAACAACGTTG
CGCAAACTATTAACTGGCGAACTACTTACTCTAGCTTCCCGGCAACAATTAATAGACTGGATGGAGGCGG
ATAAAGTTGCAGGACCACTTCTGCGCTCGGCCCTTCCGGCTGGCTGGTTTATTGCTGATAAATCTGGAGC
CGGTGAGCGTGGGTCTCGCGGTATCATTGCAGCACTGGGGCCAGATGGTAAGCCCTCCCGTATCGTAGTT
ATCTACACGACGGGGAGTCAGGCAACTATGGATGAACGAAATAGACAGATCGCTGAGATAGGTGCCTCAC
TGATTAAGCATTGGTAACTGTCAGACCAAGTTTACTCATATATACTTTAGATTGATTTAAAACTTCATTT
TTAATTTAAAAGGATCTAGGTGAAGATCCTTTTTGATAATCTCATGACCAAAATCCCTTAACGTGAGTTT
TCGTTCCACTGAGCGTCAGACCCCGTAGAAAAGATCAAAGGATCTTCTTGAGATCCTTTTTTTCTGCGCG
TAATCTGCTGCTTGCAAACAAAAAAACCACCGCTACCAGCGGTGGTTTGTTTGCCGGATCAAGAGCTACC
AACTCTTTTTCCGAAGGTAACTGGCTTCAGCAGAGCGCAGATACCAAATACTGTCCTTCTAGTGTAGCCG
TAGTTAGGCCACCACTTCAAGAACTCTGTAGCACCGCCTACATACCTCGCTCTGCTAATCCTGTTACCAG
TGGCTGCTGCCAGTGGCGATAAGTCGTGTCTTACCGGGTTGGACTCAAGACGATAGTTACCGGATAAGGC
GCAGCGGTCGGGCTGAACGGGGGGTTCGTGCACACAGCCCAGCTTGGAGCGAACGACCTACACCGAACTG
AGATACCTACAGCGTGAGCTATGAGAAAGCGCCACGCTTCCCGAAGGGAGAAAGGCGGACAGGTATCCGG
TAAGCGGCAGGGTCGGAACAGGAGAGCGCACGAGGGAGCTTCCAGGGGGAAACGCCTGGTATCTTTATAG
TCCTGTCGGGTTTCGCCACCTCTGACTTGAGCGTCGATTTTTGTGATGCTCGTCAGGGGGGCGGAGCCTA
TGGAAAAACGCCAGCAACGCGGCCTTTTTACGGTTCCTGGCCTTTTGCTGGCCTTTTGCTCACATGTTCT
TTCCTGCGTTATCCCCTGATTCTGTGGATAACCGTATTACCGCCTTTGAGTGAGCTGATACCGCTCGCCG
CAGCCGAACGACCGAGCGCAGCGAGTCAGTGAGCGAGGAAGCGGAAGAGCGCCTGATGCGGTATTTTCTC
CTTACGCATCTGTGCGGTATTTCACACCGCATATATGGTGCACTCTCAGTACAATCTGCTCTGATGCCGC
ATAGTTAAGCCAGTATACACTCCGCTATCGCTACGTGACTGGGTCATGGCTGCGCCCCGACACCCGCCAA
CACCCGCTGACGCGCCCTGACGGGCTTGTCTGCTCCCGGCATCCGCTTACAGACAAGCTGTGACCGTCTC
CGGGAGCTGCATGTGTCAGAGGTTTTCACCGTCATCACCGAAACGCGCGAGGCAGCTGCGGTAAAGCTCA
TCAGCGTGGTCGTGAAGCGATTCACAGATGTCTGCCTGTTCATCCGCGTCCAGCTCGTTGAGTTTCTCCA
GAAGCGTTAATGTCTGGCTTCTGATAAAGCGGGCCATGTTAAGGGCGGTTTTTTCCTGTTTGGTCACTGA
TGCCTCCGTGTAAGGGGGATTTCTGTTCATGGGGGTAATGATACCGATGAAACGAGAGAGGATGCTCACG
ATACGGGTTACTGATGATGAACATGCCCGGTTACTGGAACGTTGTGAGGGTAAACAACTGGCGGTATGGA
TGCGGCGGGACCAGAGAAAAATCACTCAGGGTCAATGCCAGCGCTTCGTTAATACAGATGTAGGTGTTCC
ACAGGGTAGCCAGCAGCATCCTGCGATGCAGATCCGGAACATAATGGTGCAGGGCGCTGACTTCCGCGTT
TCCAGACTTTACGAAACACGGAAACCGAAGACCATTCATGTTGTTGCTCAGGTCGCAGACGTTTTGCAGC
AGCAGTCGCTTCACGTTCGCTCGCGTATCGGTGATTCATTCTGCTAACCAGTAAGGCAACCCCGCCAGCC
TAGCCGGGTCCTCAACGACAGGAGCACGATCATGCGCACCCGTGGCCAGGACCCAACGCTGCCCGAGATG
CGCCGCGTGCGGCTGCTGGAGATGGCGGACGCGATGGATATGTTCTGCCAAGGGTTGGTTTGCGCATTCA
CAGTTCTCCGCAAGAATTGATTGGCTCCAATTCTTGGAGTGGTGAATCCGTTAGCGAGGTGCCGCCGGCT
TCCATTCAGGTCGAGGTGGCCCGGCTCCATGCACCGCGACGCAACGCGGGGAGGCAGACAAGGTATAGGG
CGGCGCCTACAATCCATGCCAACCCGTTCCATGTGCTCGCCGAGGCGGCATAAATCGCCGTGACGATCAG
CGGTCCAGTGATCGAAGTTAGGCTGGTAAGAGCCGCGAGCGATCCTTGAAGCTGTCCCTGATGGTCGTCA
TCTACCTGCCTGGACAGCATGGCCTGCAACGCGGGCATCCCGATGCCGCCGGAAGCGAGAAGAATCATAA
TGGGGAAGGCCATCCAGCCTCGCGTCGCGAACGCCAGCAAGACGTAGCCCAGCGCGTCGGCCGCCATGCC
GGCGATAATGGCCTGCTTCTCGCCGAAACGTTTGGTGGCGGGACCAGTGACGAAGGCTTGAGCGAGGGCG
TGCAAGATTCCGAATACCGCAAGCGACAGGCCGATCATCGTCGCGCTCCAGCGAAAGCGGTCCTCGCCGA
AAATGACCCAGAGCGCTGCCGGCACCTGTCCTACGAGTTGCATGATAAAGAAGACAGTCATAAGTGCGGC
GACGATAGTCATGCCCCGCGCCCACCGGAAGGAGCTGACTGGGTTGAAGGCTCTCAAGGGCATCGGTCGA
CGCTCTCCCTTATGCGACTCCTGCATTAGGAAGCAGCCCAGTAGTAGGTTGAGGCCGTTGAGCACCGCCG
CCGCAAGGAATGGTGCATGCAAGGAGATGGCGCCCAACAGTCCCCCGGCCACGGGGCCTGCCACCATACC
CACGCCGAAACAAGCGCTCATGAGCCCGAAGTGGCGAGCCCGATCTTCCCCATCGGTGATGTCGGCGATA
TAGGCGCCAGCAACC
